Addgene plasmid #214398: pMK486 (Hygro-P2A-2mAID)
Purpose: 2mAID for C-terminal tagging
Depositing lab: Masato Kanemaki. Depositing organization: National Institute of Genetics. Publication: Combination of AID2 and BromoTag expands the utility of degron-based protein knockdowns. Hatoyama Y, Islam M, Bond AG, Hayashi KI, Ciulli A, Kanemaki MT. EMBO Rep. 2024 Sep;25(9):4062-4077. doi: 10.1038/s44319-024-00224-4. Epub 2024 Aug 23. PubMed 39179892.
Backbone
  Vector backbone: pBluescript
  Vector type: Mammalian Expression, CRISPR
  Selectable markers: Hygromycin
Growth in bacteria
  Bacterial resistance: Ampicillin, 100 μg/mL
  Growth temperature: 37°C
  Growth strain: DH5alpha
  Copy number: High Copy
Gene/Insert
  Gene/Insert name: Hygro-P2A-2mAID
  Species: H. sapiens (human), M. musculus (mouse)
Terms and licenses: Academic/Nonprofit Terms; Industry Terms: Not Available to Industry
How to cite: pMK486 (Hygro-P2A-2mAID) was a gift from Masato Kanemaki (Addgene plasmid # 214398 ; http://n2t.net/addgene:214398 ; RRID:Addgene_214398)
