[The description below was written by a language model from this plasmid's Addgene catalogue record and pLannotate feature annotations shown in this document.]
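Description:
pMK486 (Hygro-P2A-2mAID) is a pBluescript-based donor/template plasmid from the auxin-inducible degron toolkit, catalogued as a mammalian expression/CRISPR vector for use in human and mouse cells. It is propagated in E. coli as a high-copy plasmid through the ColE1/pUC-type origin and selected with ampicillin via the β-lactamase gene and its native promoter. The backbone also retains the usual pBluescript elements: an f1 phage origin, lacZα and lac promoter/operator remnants, and T7 and T3 promoters flanking what is left of the multiple cloning site.

The payload sits between the MCS fragments and consists of the hygromycin phosphotransferase gene (hph) followed by two consecutive degron units of equal length. The annotation tool assigns these to Arabidopsis Aux/IAA fragments (IAA17 and IAA3); given the construct name, both most likely represent mini-AID (mAID) copies, the second perhaps differing at the nucleotide level. The P2A self-cleaving peptide named in the insert is not annotated, but the gap between hph and the first degron is where it would be expected. No mammalian promoter, polyadenylation signal or homology arms appear in the feature table, which suggests the cassette relies on in-frame integration at a target locus for expression.

The stated purpose is C-terminal tagging with 2mAID. However, the annotated order, with the marker ahead of the degrons, is one usually associated with placing a tag upstream of a coding sequence, and the record does not resolve this. In general, such cassettes are combined with gene-specific homology arms and CRISPR-mediated knock-in. Hygromycin selects edited cells, and the tandem mAID tag allows ligand-induced depletion of the tagged protein in cells expressing the matching auxin receptor F-box protein.
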