Features (pLannotate 1.2.2; 16 found; start..end, strand, type, name):
      4..362     +  rep_origin     f1 ori (sequence partly withheld): f1 bacteriophage origin of replication; arrow indicates direction of (+) strand synthesis
    464..619     -  CDS            lacZα (fragment): LacZα fragment of β-galactosidase; lacZ fragment
    627..645     +  promoter       T7 promoter: promoter for bacteriophage T7 RNA polymerase
    654..702     -  misc_feature   MCS (fragment): pBluescript multiple cloning site
    708..1730    +  CDS            hph: KHYB_ECOLX - Experimental evidence at protein level: Swiss-Prot protein existence level 1. The aminoglycoside phosphotransferases achieve inactivation of their antibiotic substrates by phosphorylation. Only phosphorylates hygromycin and closely related compounds such as demethyl analogs and destomycin. From Escherichia coli.
   1803..2009    +  CDS            IAA17 (fragment): IAA17_ARATH - Also known as AXR3. Experimental evidence at protein level: Swiss-Prot protein existence level 1. Aux/IAA proteins are short-lived transcriptional factors that function as repressors of early auxin response genes at low auxin concentrations. Repression is thought to result from the interaction with auxin response factors (ARFs), proteins that bind to the auxin- responsive promoter element (AuxRE). Formation of heterodimers with ARF proteins may alter their ability to modulate early auxin response genes expression. From Arabidopsis thaliana (Mouse-ear cress).
   2034..2240    +  CDS            IAA3 (fragment): IAA3_ARATH - Also known as SHY2. Experimental evidence at protein level: Swiss-Prot protein existence level 1. Aux/IAA proteins are short-lived transcriptional factors that function as repressors of early auxin response genes at low auxin concentrations. Repression is thought to result from the interaction with auxin response factors (ARFs), proteins that bind to the auxin- responsive promoter element (AuxRE). Plays a central role in auxin regulation of root growth, in gravitropism, and in lateral root formation (PubMed:9895319). Regulated by an auxin-induced protein turnover (PubMed:14617065)
   2261..2303    -  misc_feature   MCS (fragment): pBluescript multiple cloning site
   2316..2334    -  promoter       T3 promoter: promoter for bacteriophage T3 RNA polymerase
   2379..2395    -  protein_bind   lac operator: The lac repressor binds to the lac operator to inhibit transcription in E. coli. This inhibition can be relieved by adding lactose or isopropyl-β-D-thiogalactopyranoside (IPTG). lac repressor encoded by lacI
   2403..2433    -  promoter       lac promoter: promoter for the E. coli lac operon
   2448..2469    -  protein_bind   CAP binding site: CAP binding activates transcription in the presence of cAMP. E. coli catabolite activator protein
   2482..2574    -  CDS            lacI (fragment): lac repressor; lacI; The lac repressor binds to the lac operator to inhibit transcription in E. coli. This inhibition can be relieved by adding lactose or isopropyl-β-D-thiogalactopyranoside (IPTG).
   2757..3345    -  rep_origin     ori: high-copy-number ColE1/pMB1/pBR322/pUC origin of replication
   3516..4376    -  CDS            AmpR: β-lactamase; bla; confers resistance to ampicillin, carbenicillin, and related antibiotics
   4377..4481    -  promoter       AmpR promoter: bla
>Addgene plasmid #214398 | pMK486 (Hygro-P2A-2mAID) | addgene full sequence | sequence record 426526 | Addgene NGS Result
CTG
[124 nt withheld, positions 4-127]
C
[91 nt withheld, positions 129-219]
A
[49 nt withheld, positions 221-269]
CCTTTGACGTTGGAGTCCACGTTCTTT
[37 nt withheld, positions 297-333]
ACCCTATCTCGGTCTATTCTTTTGATTTATAAGGGATTTTGCCGATTTCGGCCTATTGGTTAAAAAAATG
AGCTGATTTAACAAAAATTTAACGCGAATTTTAACAAAATATTAACGCTTACAATTTCCATTCGCCATTC
AGGCTGCGCAACTGTTGGGAAGGGCGATCGGTGCGGGCCTCTTCGCTATTACGCCAGCTGGCGAAAGGGG
GATGTGCTGCAAGGCGATTAAGTTGGGTAACGCCAGGGTTTTCCCAGTCACGACGTTGTAAAACGACGGC
CAGTGAGCGCGCGTAATACGACTCACTATAGGGCGAATTGGGTACCGGGCCCCCCCTCGAGGTCGACGGT
ATCGATAAGCTTGATATCGCCACCATGAAAAAGCCTGAACTCACCGCGACGTCTGTCGAGAAGTTTCTGA
TCGAAAAGTTCGACAGCGTCTCCGACCTGATGCAGCTCTCGGAGGGCGAAGAATCTCGTGCTTTCAGCTT
CGATGTAGGAGGGCGTGGATATGTCCTGCGGGTAAATAGCTGCGCCGATGGTTTCTACAAAGATCGTTAT
GTTTATCGGCACTTTGCATCGGCCGCGCTCCCGATTCCGGAAGTGCTTGACATTGGGGAATTCAGCGAGA
GCCTGACCTATTGCATCTCCCGCCGTGCACAGGGTGTCACGTTGCAAGACCTGCCTGAAACCGAACTGCC
CGCTGTTCTGCAGCCGGTCGCGGAGGCCATGGATGCGATCGCTGCGGCCGATCTTAGCCAGACGAGCGGG
TTCGGCCCATTCGGACCGCAAGGAATCGGTCAATACACTACATGGCGTGATTTCATATGCGCGATTGCTG
ATCCCCATGTGTATCACTGGCAAACTGTGATGGACGACACCGTCAGTGCGTCCGTCGCGCAGGCTCTCGA
TGAGCTGATGCTTTGGGCCGAGGACTGCCCCGAAGTCCGGCACCTCGTGCACGCGGATTTCGGCTCCAAC
AATGTCCTGACGGACAATGGCCGCATAACAGCGGTCATTGACTGGAGCGAGGCGATGTTCGGGGATTCCC
AATACGAGGTCGCCAACATCTTCTTCTGGAGGCCGTGGTTGGCTTGTATGGAGCAGCAGACGCGCTACTT
CGAGCGGAGGCATCCGGAGCTTGCAGGATCGCCGCGGCTCCGGGCGTATATGCTCCGCATTGGTCTTGAC
CAACTCTATCAGAGCTTGGTTGACGGCAATTTCGATGATGCAGCTTGGGCGCAGGGTCGATGCGACGCAA
TCGTCCGATCCGGAGCCGGGACTGTCGGGCGTACACAAATCGCCCGCAGAAGCGCGGCCGTCTGGACCGA
TGGCTGTGTAGAAGTACTCGCCGATAGTGGAAACCGACGCCCCAGCACTCGTCCGAGGGCAAAGGAATCA
GGAAGCGGAGCTACTAACTTCAGCCTGCTGAAGCAGGCTGGAGACGTGGAGGAGAACCCTGGACCTAGAT
CTAAAGAGAAAAGCGCATGTCCTAAAGATCCTGCAAAGCCTCCAGCCAAAGCACAGGTGGTTGGATGGCC
TCCCGTTAGAAGTTATAGGAAGAACGTTATGGTAAGCTGCCAAAAGTCTAGCGGTGGGCCCGAAGCGGCG
GCTTTTGTAAAAGTGAGCATGGATGGAGCCCCATATTTGAGGAAAATTGATCTCAGAATGTATAAGGGGG
CGGGTGCTGGTGCCGGTGCAAAGGAAAAGTCTGCGTGTCCCAAAGACCCTGCAAAACCTCCGGCAAAGGC
ACAGGTCGTGGGTTGGCCGCCAGTGCGATCCTATCGGAAAAACGTAATGGTTAGCTGCCAGAAGTCTTCA
GGGGGTCCCGAAGCTGCGGCGTTTGTGAAAGTAAGTATGGATGGTGCTCCGTATCTCCGAAAAATCGACC
TCAGAATGTATAAAGGTGCAGGTGCAGGAGCGGGGGCGGGATCCACTAGTTCTAGAGCGGCCGCCACCGC
GGTGGAGCTCCAGCTTTTGTTCCCTTTAGTGAGGGTTAATTGCGCGCTTGGCGTAATCATGGTCATAGCT
GTTTCCTGTGTGAAATTGTTATCCGCTCACAATTCCACACAACATACGAGCCGGAAGCATAAAGTGTAAA
GCCTGGGGTGCCTAATGAGTGAGCTAACTCACATTAATTGCGTTGCGCTCACTGCCCGCTTTCCAGTCGG
GAAACCTGTCGTGCCAGCTGCATTAATGAATCGGCCAACGCGCGGGGAGAGGCGGTTTGCGTATTGGGCG
CTCTTCCGCTTCCTCGCTCACTGACTCGCTGCGCTCGGTCGTTCGGCTGCGGCGAGCGGTATCAGCTCAC
TCAAAGGCGGTAATACGGTTATCCACAGAATCAGGGGATAACGCAGGAAAGAACATGTGAGCAAAAGGCC
AGCAAAAGGCCAGGAACCGTAAAAAGGCCGCGTTGCTGGCGTTTTTCCATAGGCTCCGCCCCCCTGACGA
GCATCACAAAAATCGACGCTCAAGTCAGAGGTGGCGAAACCCGACAGGACTATAAAGATACCAGGCGTTT
CCCCCTGGAAGCTCCCTCGTGCGCTCTCCTGTTCCGACCCTGCCGCTTACCGGATACCTGTCCGCCTTTC
TCCCTTCGGGAAGCGTGGCGCTTTCTCATAGCTCACGCTGTAGGTATCTCAGTTCGGTGTAGGTCGTTCG
CTCCAAGCTGGGCTGTGTGCACGAACCCCCCGTTCAGCCCGACCGCTGCGCCTTATCCGGTAACTATCGT
CTTGAGTCCAACCCGGTAAGACACGACTTATCGCCACTGGCAGCAGCCACTGGTAACAGGATTAGCAGAG
CGAGGTATGTAGGCGGTGCTACAGAGTTCTTGAAGTGGTGGCCTAACTACGGCTACACTAGAAGAACAGT
ATTTGGTATCTGCGCTCTGCTGAAGCCAGTTACCTTCGGAAAAAGAGTTGGTAGCTCTTGATCCGGCAAA
CAAACCACCGCTGGTAGCGGTGGTTTTTTTGTTTGCAAGCAGCAGATTACGCGCAGAAAAAAAGGATCTC
AAGAAGATCCTTTGATCTTTTCTACGGGGTCTGACGCTCAGTGGAACGAAAACTCACGTTAAGGGATTTT
GGTCATGAGATTATCAAAAAGGATCTTCACCTAGATCCTTTTAAATTAAAAATGAAGTTTTAAATCAATC
TAAAGTATATATGAGTAAACTTGGTCTGACAGTTACCAATGCTTAATCAGTGAGGCACCTATCTCAGCGA
TCTGTCTATTTCGTTCATCCATAGTTGCCTGACTCCCCGTCGTGTAGATAACTACGATACGGGAGGGCTT
ACCATCTGGCCCCAGTGCTGCAATGATACCGCGAGACCCACGCTCACCGGCTCCAGATTTATCAGCAATA
AACCAGCCAGCCGGAAGGGCCGAGCGCAGAAGTGGTCCTGCAACTTTATCCGCCTCCATCCAGTCTATTA
ATTGTTGCCGGGAAGCTAGAGTAAGTAGTTCGCCAGTTAATAGTTTGCGCAACGTTGTTGCCATTGCTAC
AGGCATCGTGGTGTCACGCTCGTCGTTTGGTATGGCTTCATTCAGCTCCGGTTCCCAACGATCAAGGCGA
GTTACATGATCCCCCATGTTGTGCAAAAAAGCGGTTAGCTCCTTCGGTCCTCCGATCGTTGTCAGAAGTA
AGTTGGCCGCAGTGTTATCACTCATGGTTATGGCAGCACTGCATAATTCTCTTACTGTCATGCCATCCGT
AAGATGCTTTTCTGTGACTGGTGAGTACTCAACCAAGTCATTCTGAGAATAGTGTATGCGGCGACCGAGT
TGCTCTTGCCCGGCGTCAATACGGGATAATACCGCGCCACATAGCAGAACTTTAAAAGTGCTCATCATTG
GAAAACGTTCTTCGGGGCGAAAACTCTCAAGGATCTTACCGCTGTTGAGATCCAGTTCGATGTAACCCAC
TCGTGCACCCAACTGATCTTCAGCATCTTTTACTTTCACCAGCGTTTCTGGGTGAGCAAAAACAGGAAGG
CAAAATGCCGCAAAAAAGGGAATAAGGGCGACACGGAAATGTTGAATACTCATACTCTTCCTTTTTCAAT
ATTATTGAAGCATTTATCAGGGTTATTGTCTCATGAGCGGATACATATTTGAATGTATTTAGAAAAATAA
ACAAATAGGGGTTCCGCGCACATTTCCCCGAAAAGTGCCAC
